>Addgene plasmid #90564 | CASC5 A11.1 gRNA | addgene full sequence | sequence record 182873 | Addgene NGS Result
AGCGAGGAAGCGGAAGAGCGCCCAATACGCAAACCGCCTCTCCCCGCGCGTTGGCCGATTCATTAATGCA
GCTGGCACGACAGGTTTCCCGACTGGAAAGCGGGCAGTGAGCGCAACGCAATTAATGTGAGTTAGCTCAC
TCATTAGGCACCCCAGGCTTTACACTTTATGCTTCCGGCTCGTATGTTGTGTGGAATTGTGAGCGGATAA
CAATTTCACACAGGAAACAGCTATGACCATGATTACGCCAAGCGCGCAATTAACCCTCACTAAAGGGAAC
AAAAGCTGGAGCTGCAAGCTTAATGTAGTCTTATGCAATACTCTTGTAGTCTTGCAACATGGTAACGATG
AGTTAGCAACATGCCTTACAAGGAGAGAAAAAGCACCGTGCATGCCGATTGGTGGAAGTAAGGTGGTACG
ATCGTGCCTTATTAGGAAGGCAACAGACGGGTCTGACATGGATTGGACGAACCACTGAATTGCCGCATTG
CAGAGATATTGTATTTAAGTGCCTAGCTCGATACATAAACGGGTCTCTCTGGTTAGACCAGATCTGAGCC
TGGGAGCTCTCTGGCTAACTAGGGAACCCACTGCTTAAGCCTCAATAAAGCTTGCCTTGAGTGCTTCAAG
TAGTGTGTGCCCGTCTGTTGTGTGACTCTGGTAACTAGAGATCCCTCAGACCCTTTTAGTCAGTGTGGAA
AATCTCTAGCAGTGGCGCCCGAACAGGGACTTGAAAGCGAAAGGGAAACCAGAGGAGCTCTCTCGACGCA
GGACTCGGCTTGCTGAAGCGCGCACGGCAAGAGGCGAGGGGCGGCGACTGGTGAGTACGCCAAAAATTTT
GACTAGCGGAGGCTAGAAGGAGAGAGATGGGTGCGAGAGCGTCAGTATTAAGCGGGGGAGAATTAGATCG
CGATGGGAAAAAATTCGGTTAAGGCCAGGGGGAAAGAAAAAATATAAATTAAAACATATAGTATGGGCAA
GCAGGGAGCTAGAACGATTCGCAGTTAATCCTGGCCTGTTAGAAACATCAGAAGGCTGTAGACAAATACT
GGGACAGCTACAACCATCCCTTCAGACAGGATCAGAAGAACTTAGATCATTATATAATACAGTAGCAACC
CTCTATTGTGTGCATCAAAGGATAGAGATAAAAGACACCAAGGAAGCTTTAGACAAGATAGAGGAAGAGC
AAAACAAAAGTAAGACCACCGCACAGCAAGCGGCCGCTGATCTTCAGACCTGGAGGAGGAGATATGAGGG
ACAATTGGAGAAGTGAATTATATAAATATAAAGTAGTAAAAATTGAACCATTAGGAGTAGCACCCACCAA
GGCAAAGAGAAGAGTGGTGCAGAGAGAAAAAAGAGCAGTGGGAATAGGAGCTTTGTTCCTTGGGTTCTTG
GGAGCAGCAGGAAGCACTATGGGCGCAGCGTCAATGACGCTGACGGTACAGGCCAGACAATTATTGTCTG
GTATAGTGCAGCAGCAGAACAATTTGCTGAGGGCTATTGAGGCGCAACAGCATCTGTTGCAACTCACAGT
CTGGGGCATCAAGCAGCTCCAGGCAAGAATCCTGGCTGTGGAAAGATACCTAAAGGATCAACAGCTCCTG
GGGATTTGGGGTTGCTCTGGAAAACTCATTTGCACCACTGCTGTGCCTTGGAATGCTAGTTGGAGTAATA
AATCTCTGGAACAGATTTGGAATCACACGACCTGGATGGAGTGGGACAGAGAAATTAACAATTACACAAG
CTTAATACACTCCTTAATTGAAGAATCGCAAAACCAGCAAGAAAAGAATGAACAAGAATTATTGGAATTA
GATAAATGGGCAAGTTTGTGGAATTGGTTTAACATAACAAATTGGCTGTGGTATATAAAATTATTCATAA
TGATAGTAGGAGGCTTGGTAGGTTTAAGAATAGTTTTTGCTGTACTTTCTATAGTGAATAGAGTTAGGCA
GGGATATTCACCATTATCGTTTCAGACCCACCTCCCAACCCCGAGGGGACCCAGAGAGGGCCTATTTCCC
ATGATTCCTTCATATTTGCATATACGATACAAGGCTGTTAGAGAGATAATTAGAATTAATTTGACTGTAA
ACACAAAGATATTAGTACAAAATACGTGACGTAGAAAGTAATAATTTCTTGGGTAGTTTGCAGTTTTAAA
ATTATGTTTTAAAATGGACTATCATATGCTTACCGTAACTTGAAAGTATTTCGATTTCTTGGCTTTATAT
ATCTTGTGGAAAGGACGAAACACCGAATGGATGGGGTGTCTTCAGGTTTAAGAGCTATGCTGGAAACAGC
ATAGCAAGTTTAAATAAGGCTAGTCCGTTATCAACTTGAAAAAGTGGCACCGAGTCGGTGCTTTTTTTGA
ATTCTAGATCTTGAGACAAATGGCAGTATTCATCCACAATTTTAAAAGAAAAGGGGGGATTGGGGGGTAC
AGTGCAGGGGAAAGAATAGTAGACATAATAGCAACAGACATACAAACTAAAGAATTACAAAAACAAATTA
CAAAAATTCAAAATTTTCGGGTTTATTACAGGGACAGCAGAGATCCACTTTGGCGCCGGCTCGAGTGGCT
CCGGTGCCCGTCAGTGGGCAGAGCGCACATCGCCCACAGTCCCCGAGAAGTTGGGGGGAGGGGTCGGCAA
TTGAACCGGTGCCTAGAGAAGGTGGCGCGGGGTAAACTGGGAAAGTGATGTCGTGTACTGGCTCCGCCTT
TTTCCCGAGGGTGGGGGAGAACCGTATATAAGTGCAGTAGTCGCCGTGAACGTTCTTTTTCGCAACGGGT
TTGCCGCCAGAACACAGGTGTCGTGACGCGGGATCCGCCACCATGACCGAGTACAAGCCCACGGTGCGCC
TCGCCACCCGCGACGACGTCCCCAGGGCCGTACGCACCCTCGCCGCCGCGTTCGCCGACTACCCCGCCAC
GCGCCACACCGTCGATCCGGACCGCCACATCGAGCGGGTCACCGAGCTGCAAGAACTCTTCCTCACGCGC
GTCGGGCTCGACATCGGCAAGGTGTGGGTCGCGGACGACGGCGCCGCGGTGGCGGTCTGGACCACGCCGG
AGAGCGTCGAAGCGGGGGCGGTGTTCGCCGAGATCGGCCCGCGCATGGCCGAGTTGAGCGGTTCCCGGCT
GGCCGCGCAGCAACAGATGGAAGGCCTCCTGGCGCCGCACCGGCCCAAGGAGCCCGCGTGGTTCCTGGCC
ACCGTCGGAGTCTCGCCCGACCACCAGGGCAAGGGTCTGGGCAGCGCCGTCGTGCTCCCCGGAGTGGAGG
CGGCCGAGCGCGCCGGGGTGCCCGCCTTCCTGGAGACCTCCGCGCCCCGCAACCTCCCCTTCTACGAGCG
GCTCGGCTTCACCGTCACCGCCGACGTCGAGGTGCCCGAAGGACCGCGCACCTGGTGCATGACCCGCAAG
CCCGGTGCCTGAACGCGTTAAGTCGACAATCAACCTCTGGATTACAAAATTTGTGAAAGATTGACTGGTA
TTCTTAACTATGTTGCTCCTTTTACGCTATGTGGATACGCTGCTTTAATGCCTTTGTATCATGCTATTGC
TTCCCGTATGGCTTTCATTTTCTCCTCCTTGTATAAATCCTGGTTGCTGTCTCTTTATGAGGAGTTGTGG
CCCGTTGTCAGGCAACGTGGCGTGGTGTGCACTGTGTTTGCTGACGCAACCCCCACTGGTTGGGGCATTG
CCACCACCTGTCAGCTCCTTTCCGGGACTTTCGCTTTCCCCCTCCCTATTGCCACGGCGGAACTCATCGC
CGCCTGCCTTGCCCGCTGCTGGACAGGGGCTCGGCTGTTGGGCACTGACAATTCCGTGGTGTTGTCGGGG
AAATCATCGTCCTTTCCTTGGCTGCTCGCCTGTGTTGCCACCTGGATTCTGCGCGGGACGTCCTTCTGCT
ACGTCCCTTCGGCCCTCAATCCAGCGGACCTTCCTTCCCGCGGCCTGCTGCCGGCTCTGCGGCCTCTTCC
GCGTCTTCGCCTTCGCCCTCAGACGAGTCGGATCTCCCTTTGGGCCGCCTCCCCGCGTCGACTTTAAGAC
CAATGACTTACAAGGCAGCTGTAGATCTTAGCCACTTTTTAAAAGAAAAGGGGGGACTGGAAGGGCTAAT
TCACTCCCAACGAAGACAAGATCTGCTTTTTGCTTGTACTGGGTCTCTCTGGTTAGACCAGATCTGAGCC
TGGGAGCTCTCTGGCTAACTAGGGAACCCACTGCTTAAGCCTCAATAAAGCTTGCCTTGAGTGCTTCAAG
TAGTGTGTGCCCGTCTGTTGTGTGACTCTGGTAACTAGAGATCCCTCAGACCCTTTTAGTCAGTGTGGAA
AATCTCTAGCAGTACGTATAGTAGTTCATGTCATCTTATTATTCAGTATTTATAACTTGCAAAGAAATGA
ATATCAGAGAGTGAGAGGAACTTGTTTATTGCAGCTTATAATGGTTACAAATAAAGCAATAGCATCACAA
ATTTCACAAATAAAGCATTTTTTTCACTGCATTCTAGTTGTGGTTTGTCCAAACTCATCAATGTATCTTA
TCATGTCTGGCTCTAGCTATCCCGCCCCTAACTCCGCCCATCCCGCCCCTAACTCCGCCCAGTTCCGCCC
ATTCTCCGCCCCATGGCTGACTAATTTTTTTTATTTATGCAGAGGCCGAGGCCGCCTCGGCCTCTGAGCT
ATTCCAGAAGTAGTGAGGAGGCTTTTTTGGAGGCCTAGGGACGTACCCAATTCGCCCTATAGTGAGTCGT
ATTACGCGCGCTCACTGGCCGTCGTTTTACAACGTCGTGACTGGGAAAACCCTGGCGTTACCCAACTTAA
TCGCCTTGCAGCACATCCCCCTTTCGCCAGCTGGCGTAATAGCGAAGAGGCCCGCACCGATCGCCCTTCC
CAACAGTTGCGCAGCCTGAATGGCGAATGGG
[124 nt withheld, positions 4932-5055]
C
[91 nt withheld, positions 5057-5147]
A
[49 nt withheld, positions 5149-5197]
CCTTTGACGTTGGAGTCCACGTTCTTT
[37 nt withheld, positions 5225-5261]
ACCCTATCTCGGTCTATTCTTTTGATTTATAAGGGATTTTGCCGATTTCGGCCTATTGGTTAAAAAATGA
GCTGATTTAACAAAAATTTAACGCGAATTTTAACAAAATATTAACGCTTACAATTTAGGTGGCACTTTTC
GGGGAAATGTGCGCGGAACCCCTATTTGTTTATTTTTCTAAATACATTCAAATATGTATCCGCTCATGAG
ACAATAACCCTGATAAATGCTTCAATAATATTGAAAAAGGAAGAGTATGAGTATTCAACATTTCCGTGTC
GCCCTTATTCCCTTTTTTGCGGCATTTTGCCTTCCTGTTTTTGCTCACCCAGAAACGCTGGTGAAAGTAA
AAGATGCTGAAGATCAGTTGGGTGCACGAGTGGGTTACATCGAACTGGATCTCAACAGCGGTAAGATCCT
TGAGAGTTTTCGCCCCGAAGAACGTTTTCCAATGATGAGCACTTTTAAAGTTCTGCTATGTGGCGCGGTA
TTATCCCGTATTGACGCCGGGCAAGAGCAACTCGGTCGCCGCATACACTATTCTCAGAATGACTTGGTTG
AGTACTCACCAGTCACAGAAAAGCATCTTACGGATGGCATGACAGTAAGAGAATTATGCAGTGCTGCCAT
AACCATGAGTGATAACACTGCGGCCAACTTACTTCTGACAACGATCGGAGGACCGAAGGAGCTAACCGCT
TTTTTGCACAACATGGGGGATCATGTAACTCGCCTTGATCGTTGGGAACCGGAGCTGAATGAAGCCATAC
CAAACGACGAGCGTGACACCACGATGCCTGTAGCAATGGCAACAACGTTGCGCAAACTATTAACTGGCGA
ACTACTTACTCTAGCTTCCCGGCAACAATTAATAGACTGGATGGAGGCGGATAAAGTTGCAGGACCACTT
CTGCGCTCGGCCCTTCCGGCTGGCTGGTTTATTGCTGATAAATCTGGAGCCGGTGAGCGTGGGTCTCGCG
GTATCATTGCAGCACTGGGGCCAGATGGTAAGCCCTCCCGTATCGTAGTTATCTACACGACGGGGAGTCA
GGCAACTATGGATGAACGAAATAGACAGATCGCTGAGATAGGTGCCTCACTGATTAAGCATTGGTAACTG
TCAGACCAAGTTTACTCATATATACTTTAGATTGATTTAAAACTTCATTTTTAATTTAAAAGGATCTAGG
TGAAGATCCTTTTTGATAATCTCATGACCAAAATCCCTTAACGTGAGTTTTCGTTCCACTGAGCGTCAGA
CCCCGTAGAAAAGATCAAAGGATCTTCTTGAGATCCTTTTTTTCTGCGCGTAATCTGCTGCTTGCAAACA
AAAAAACCACCGCTACCAGCGGTGGTTTGTTTGCCGGATCAAGAGCTACCAACTCTTTTTCCGAAGGTAA
CTGGCTTCAGCAGAGCGCAGATACCAAATACTGTTCTTCTAGTGTAGCCGTAGTTAGGCCACCACTTCAA
GAACTCTGTAGCACCGCCTACATACCTCGCTCTGCTAATCCTGTTACCAGTGGCTGCTGCCAGTGGCGAT
AAGTCGTGTCTTACCGGGTTGGACTCAAGACGATAGTTACCGGATAAGGCGCAGCGGTCGGGCTGAACGG
GGGGTTCGTGCACACAGCCCAGCTTGGAGCGAACGACCTACACCGAACTGAGATACCTACAGCGTGAGCT
ATGAGAAAGCGCCACGCTTCCCGAAGGGAGAAAGGCGGACAGGTATCCGGTAAGCGGCAGGGTCGGAACA
GGAGAGCGCACGAGGGAGCTTCCAGGGGGAAACGCCTGGTATCTTTATAGTCCTGTCGGGTTTCGCCACC
TCTGACTTGAGCGTCGATTTTTGTGATGCTCGTCAGGGGGGCGGAGCCTATGGAAAAACGCCAGCAACGC
GGCCTTTTTACGGTTCCTGGCCTTTTGCTGGCCTTTTGCTCACATGTTCTTTCCTGCGTTATCCCCTGAT
TCTGTGGATAACCGTATTACCGCCTTTGAGTGAGCTGATACCGCTCGCCGCAGCCGAACGACCGAGCGCA
GCGAGTCAGTG
Features (pLannotate 1.2.2; 27 found; start..end, strand, type, name):
     18..110     +  CDS            lacI (fragment): lac repressor; lacI; The lac repressor binds to the lac operator to inhibit transcription in E. coli. This inhibition can be relieved by adding lactose or isopropyl-β-D-thiogalactopyranoside (IPTG).
    123..144     +  protein_bind   CAP binding site: CAP binding activates transcription in the presence of cAMP. E. coli catabolite activator protein
    159..189     +  promoter       lac promoter: promoter for the E. coli lac operon
    197..213     +  protein_bind   lac operator: The lac repressor binds to the lac operator to inhibit transcription in E. coli. This inhibition can be relieved by adding lactose or isopropyl-β-D-thiogalactopyranoside (IPTG). lac repressor encoded by lacI
    258..276     +  promoter       T3 promoter: promoter for bacteriophage T3 RNA polymerase
    304..530     +  promoter       RSV promoter: Rous sarcoma virus enhancer/promoter
    531..711     +  LTR            5' LTR (truncated): truncated 5' long terminal repeat (LTR) from HIV-1
    758..883     +  misc_feature   HIV-1 Ψ: packaging signal of human immunodeficiency virus type 1
    867..1230    +  CDS            HIV-1 gag (fragment): gag protein from human immunodeficiency virus 1; gag
   1376..1609    +  misc_feature   RRE: The Rev response element (RRE) of HIV-1 allows for Rev-dependent mRNA export from the nucleus to the cytoplasm.
   1986..2012    +  CDS            Rev (fragment): human immunodeficiency virus 1 (HIV-1) Rev protein; rev; enhances nuclear export of unspliced and incompletely spliced viral mRNAs
   2016..2256    +  promoter       U6 promoter: RNA polymerase III promoter for human U6 snRNA
   2304..2371    +  misc_RNA       tracrRNA (fragment): trans-activating CRISPR RNA for the Streptococcus pyogenes CRISPR/Cas9 system
   2420..2537    +  misc_feature   cPPT/CTS: central polypurine tract and central termination sequence of HIV-1
   2606..2817    +  promoter       EF-1α core promoter: core promoter for human elongation factor EF-1α
   2843..3442    +  CDS            PuroR (fragment): puromycin N-acetyltransferase; pac from Streptomyces; confers resistance to puromycin
   3458..4046    +  misc_feature   WPRE: woodchuck hepatitis virus posttranscriptional regulatory element
   4097..4116    +  misc_feature   cPPT/CTS (fragment): central polypurine tract and central termination sequence of HIV-1
   4118..4351    +  LTR            3' LTR (ΔU3): self-inactivating 3' long terminal repeat (LTR) from HIV-1
   4429..4550    +  polyA_signal   SV40 poly(A) signal: SV40 polyadenylation signal
   4590..4725    +  rep_origin     SV40 ori: SV40 origin of replication
   4746..4764    -  promoter       T7 promoter: promoter for bacteriophage T7 RNA polymerase
   4772..4927    +  CDS            lacZα (fragment): LacZα fragment of β-galactosidase; lacZ fragment
   4932..5360    +  rep_origin     f1 ori (sequence partly withheld): f1 bacteriophage origin of replication; arrow indicates direction of (+) strand synthesis
   5413..5517    +  promoter       AmpR promoter: bla
   5518..6378    +  CDS            AmpR: β-lactamase; bla; confers resistance to ampicillin, carbenicillin, and related antibiotics
   6549..7137    +  rep_origin     ori: high-copy-number ColE1/pMB1/pBR322/pUC origin of replication
