[The description below was written by a language model from this plasmid's Addgene catalogue record and pLannotate feature annotations shown in this document.]
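Description:
CASC5 A11.1 gRNA is a third-generation lentiviral CRISPR guide plasmid built on the pLenti-sgRNA backbone, carrying a single guide RNA directed against human CASC5. The guide oligonucleotide was ligated between two BsmBI sites, both destroyed in cloning, so that the spacer sits directly downstream of a human U6 RNA polymerase III promoter and upstream of the Streptococcus pyogenes sgRNA scaffold (annotated as a tracrRNA fragment). No Cas9 is encoded, so the nuclease must be supplied separately in the target cells. The depositor notes that the listed guide sequence includes the 5′ BsmBI overhang as well as the spacer.

The viral portion has the usual third-generation layout. An RSV promoter replaces the U3 region of a truncated HIV-1 5′ LTR so that genomic RNA is transcribed independently of Tat. It is followed by the Ψ packaging signal with a partial gag sequence, the Rev response element for nuclear export, and a cPPT/CTS. Downstream of the guide cassette, an EF-1α core promoter drives puromycin N-acetyltransferase for selection of transduced mammalian cells. A WPRE enhances transcript expression, and a ΔU3 self-inactivating 3′ LTR closes the viral genome. Outside the LTRs lie an SV40 poly(A) signal and SV40 origin, an f1 origin, lac/lacZα remnants, and T3 and T7 promoters. In bacteria the plasmid replicates from a high-copy ColE1/pUC-type origin under ampicillin selection.

The sequenced record is 7,302 nt, shorter than the 9,151 bp listed for the empty backbone; the record does not explain the difference. The plasmid belongs to a guide series used to generate knockouts of cell-cycle genes in human cells.
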