Addgene plasmid #90564: CASC5 A11.1 gRNA
Purpose: 3rd generation lentiviral gRNA plasmid targeting human CASC5
Depositing lab: Iain Cheeseman. Depositing organization: Whitehead Institute for Biomedical Research. Publication: Large-Scale Analysis of CRISPR/Cas9 Cell-Cycle Knockouts Reveals the Diversity of p53-Dependent Responses to Cell-Cycle Defects. McKinley KL, Cheeseman IM. Dev Cell. 2017 Feb 27;40(4):405-420.e2. doi: 10.1016/j.devcel.2017.01.012. Epub 2017 Feb 16. PubMed 28216383.
Backbone
  Vector backbone: pLenti-sgRNA
  Backbone manufacturer: Eric Lander & David Sabatini labs (Addgene plasmid #71409)
  Backbone size w/o insert (bp): 9151
  Vector type: Lentiviral, CRISPR
  Selectable markers: Puromycin
Growth in bacteria
  Bacterial resistance: Ampicillin, 100 μg/mL
  Growth temperature: 37°C
  Growth strain: NEB Stable
  Copy number: Unknown
Gene/Insert
  Gene/Insert name: CASC5 (Guide Designation A11.1) (alt name: pKMKO series)
  gRNA/shRNA sequence: CACCgAATGGATGGGGTGTCTTCAG
  Species: H. sapiens (human)
  Promoter: U6
  Cloning method: Restriction Enzyme; 5′ cloning site BsmBI (destroyed during cloning); 3′ cloning site BsmBI (destroyed during cloning)
  Sequencing primers: 5′ hU6-F (5'-GAGGGCCTATTTCCCATGATT-3'); 3′ EF1a-R (5'-CACGGCGACTACTGCACTTA-3')
Terms and licenses: Academic/Nonprofit Terms; Industry Terms: Not Available to Industry
Depositor comments: Please note that gRNA target sequence listed is not strictly the 20nt spacer sequence, but also contains the 5' BsmBI overhang. For more information about knockout human cell lines generated using this plasmid, please see http://cellcycleknockouts.wi.mit.edu/ .
How to cite: CASC5 A11.1 gRNA was a gift from Iain Cheeseman (Addgene plasmid # 90564 ; http://n2t.net/addgene:90564 ; RRID:Addgene_90564)
